Addgene plasmid #157058: pD649-HAsp-SIGIRR-COMP5AP-AviTag-9xHis
Purpose: Mammalian expression of cell-surface protein extracellular domain fused to COMP5AP-AviTag-9xHis. Protein is secreted from cells.
Depositing lab: Chris Garcia. Depositing organization: Stanford University. Publication: A Human IgSF Cell-Surface Interactome Reveals a Complex Network of Protein-Protein Interactions. Wojtowicz WM, Vielmetter J, Fernandes RA, Siepe DH, Eastman CL, Chisholm GB, Cox S, Klock H, Anderson PW, Rue SM, Miller JJ, Glaser SM, Bragstad ML, Vance J, Lam AW, Lesley SA, Zinn K, Garcia KC. Cell. 2020 Aug 20;182(4):1027-1043.e17. doi: 10.1016/j.cell.2020.07.025. PubMed 32822567.
Backbone
  Vector backbone: pD649
  Backbone size w/o insert (bp): 7153
  Vector type: Mammalian Expression
Growth in bacteria
  Bacterial resistance: Ampicillin, 100 μg/mL
  Growth temperature: 37°C
  Growth strain: DH5alpha
  Copy number: High Copy
Gene/Insert
  Gene/Insert name: SIGIRR (alt name: SIGIR)
  Species: H. sapiens (human)
  Insert size (bp): 354
  Entrez Gene: SIGIRR (a.k.a. IL-1R8, TIR8)
  Promoter: CMV/SP6
  Tag / fusion protein: COMP5AP-AviTag-9xHis (C terminal on backbone)
  Cloning method: Restriction Enzyme; 5′ cloning site GCGGCCGC (not destroyed); 3′ cloning site GGCGCGCC (not destroyed)
  Sequencing primers: 5′ ATTTAGGTGACACTATAG; 3′ CGTCGCACTCCATCACGGTG
Resource information
  A portion of this plasmid was derived from a plasmid made by: synthesis by ThermoFisher
Terms and licenses: Academic/Nonprofit Terms; Industry Terms: Not Available to Industry
Depositor comments: Some plasmids in this collection may have an IS4-like element ISVsa5 family transposase upstream of the CMV promoter.
How to cite: pD649-HAsp-SIGIRR-COMP5AP-AviTag-9xHis was a gift from Chris Garcia (Addgene plasmid # 157058 ; http://n2t.net/addgene:157058 ; RRID:Addgene_157058)
