[The description below was written by a language model from this plasmid's Addgene catalogue record and pLannotate feature annotations shown in this document.]
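Description:
pD649-HAsp-SIGIRR-COMP5AP-AviTag-9xHis is a mammalian expression plasmid built on the pD649 backbone for producing the extracellular domain of human SIGIRR (also known as IL-1R8 or TIR8) as a secreted fusion protein. It is maintained in E. coli as a high-copy plasmid through a ColE1/pUC-type origin and selected with ampicillin via a full-length β-lactamase gene. The feature table also shows an SV40 early promoter and bacterial EM7 promoter preceding a puromycin N-acetyltransferase coding region and an SV40 polyadenylation signal. This suggests puromycin selection in mammalian cells is possible, although the catalogue entry does not list it. Short kanamycin-resistance, lacZα, ble and f1 ori matches are only fragments and are probably non-functional backbone remnants. The depositor notes that some plasmids in this collection may carry an IS4-like transposase upstream of the CMV promoter, but none is annotated here.

Expression is driven by the CMV immediate-early enhancer and promoter, followed by a fragment of CMV intron A and an SP6 promoter, which could support in vitro transcription and serves as a sequencing primer site. The open reading frame begins with a signal peptide, named HAsp in the construct title but annotated as a partial match to an immunoglobulin heavy-chain leader. Next comes the 354 bp SIGIRR ectodomain, cloned between preserved NotI and AscI sites. Downstream, it is fused to the coiled-coil region of rat COMP, which pentamerises the protein, then to human placental alkaline phosphatase, an AviTag for enzymatic biotinylation and a polyhistidine tag (9xHis by name, annotated as 8xHis), ending at a bGH polyadenylation signal. This design yields a multivalent, enzymatically detectable soluble protein. It belongs to a collection used to map interactions among human immunoglobulin-superfamily cell-surface proteins.
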