Features (pLannotate 1.2.2; 24 found; start..end, strand, type, name):
    119..143     -  CDS            KanR (fragment): aminoglycoside phosphotransferase; aph(3')-Ia; confers resistance to kanamycin
    254..842     +  rep_origin     ori: high-copy-number ColE1/pMB1/pBR322/pUC origin of replication
   1067..1084    +  terminator     rrnB T2 terminator (fragment): transcription terminator T2 from the E. coli rrnB gene
   1109..1128    -  CDS            lacZα (fragment): LacZα fragment of β-galactosidase; lacZ fragment
   1584..1600    +  protein_bind   lac operator: The lac repressor binds to the lac operator to inhibit transcription in E. coli. This inhibition can be relieved by adding lactose or isopropyl-β-D-thiogalactopyranoside (IPTG). lac repressor encoded by lacI
   1843..2146    +  enhancer       CMV enhancer: human cytomegalovirus immediate early enhancer
   2147..2350    +  promoter       CMV promoter: human cytomegalovirus (CMV) immediate early promoter
   2486..2529    +  intron         CMV intron (fragment): modified intron A from human cytomegalovirus
   2581..2599    +  promoter       SP6 promoter: promoter for bacteriophage SP6 RNA polymerase
   2603..2640    +  CDS            IgH signal sequence (fragment): signal sequence from the mouse immunoglobulin heavy chain variable region
   2749..3102    +  CDS            SIGIRR (fragment): SIGIR_HUMAN - Experimental evidence at protein level: Swiss-Prot protein existence level 1. Acts as a negative regulator of the Toll-like and IL-1R receptor signaling pathways. Attenuates the recruitment of receptor- proximal signaling components to the TLR4 receptor, probably through an TIR-TIR domain interaction with TLR4. Through its extracellular domain interferes with the heterodimerization of Il1R1 and IL1RAP. From Homo sapiens (Human).
   3199..3378    +  CDS            Comp (fragment): COMP_RAT - Experimental evidence at protein level: Swiss-Prot protein existence level 1. May play a role in the structural integrity of cartilage via its interaction with other extracellular matrix proteins such as the collagens and fibronectin. Can mediate the interaction of chondrocytes with the cartilage extracellular matrix through interaction with cell surface integrin receptors. Could play a role in the pathogenesis of osteoarthritis. Potent suppressor of apoptosis in both primary chondrocytes and transformed cells. Suppresses apoptosis by blocking the activation of caspase-3 and by indu
   3366..4818    +  CDS            SEAP (fragment): secreted alkaline phosphatase from human placenta The natural enzyme has a C-terminal transmembrane sequence that is replaced by a GPI anchor.
   4843..4884    +  CDS            AviTag™ (fragment): peptide tag that allows for enzymatic biotinylation
   4888..4911    +  CDS            8xHis: 8xHis affinity tag
   5057..5168    +  polyA_signal   bGH poly(A) signal: bovine growth hormone polyadenylation signal
   5169..5277    +  rep_origin     f1 ori (fragment): f1 bacteriophage origin of replication; arrow indicates direction of (+) strand synthesis
   5291..5620    +  promoter       SV40 promoter: SV40 enhancer and early promoter
   5668..5715    +  promoter       EM7 promoter: synthetic bacterial promoter&nbsp
   5734..6333    +  CDS            PuroR (fragment): puromycin N-acetyltransferase; pac from Streptomyces; confers resistance to puromycin
   6343..6468    +  CDS            ble (fragment): BLE_KLEPN - Experimental evidence at protein level: Swiss-Prot protein existence level 1. Binding protein with a strong affinity to the bleomycin family of antibiotics. Binds to CL990; an antimitotic-antibiotic compound. From Klebsiella pneumoniae.
   6463..6584    +  polyA_signal   SV40 poly(A) signal: SV40 polyadenylation signal
   6637..7497    -  CDS            AmpR: β-lactamase; bla; confers resistance to ampicillin, carbenicillin, and related antibiotics
   7500..89      -  promoter       AmpR promoter (fragment) (across the origin): bla
>Addgene plasmid #157058 | pD649-HAsp-SIGIRR-COMP5AP-AviTag-9xHis | addgene full sequence | sequence record 481692 | Addgene NGS Result
TTTCAATATTATTGAAGCATTTATCAGGGTTATTGTCTCATGAGCGGATACATATTTGAATGTATTTAGA
AAAATAAACAAATAGGGGTCAGTGTTACAACCAATTAACCAATTCTGAACATTATCGCGAGCCCATTTAT
ACCTGAATATGGCTCATAACACCCCTTGCTCATGACCAAAATCCCTTAACGTGAGTTACGCGCGCGTCGT
TCCACTGAGCGTCAGACCCCGTAGAAAAGATCAAAGGATCTTCTTGAGATCCTTTTTTTCTGCGCGTAAT
CTGCTGCTTGCAAACAAAAAAACCACCGCTACCAGCGGTGGTTTGTTTGCCGGATCAAGAGCTACCAACT
CTTTTTCCGAAGGTAACTGGCTTCAGCAGAGCGCAGATACCAAATACTGTTCTTCTAGTGTAGCCGTAGT
TAGCCCACCACTTCAAGAACTCTGTAGCACCGCCTACATACCTCGCTCTGCTAATCCTGTTACCAGTGGC
TGCTGCCAGTGGCGATAAGTCGTGTCTTACCGGGTTGGACTCAAGACGATAGTTACCGGATAAGGCGCAG
CGGTCGGGCTGAACGGGGGGTTCGTGCACACAGCCCAGCTTGGAGCGAACGACCTACACCGAACTGAGAT
ACCTACAGCGTGAGCTATGAGAAAGCGCCACGCTTCCCGAAGGGAGAAAGGCGGACAGGTATCCGGTAAG
CGGCAGGGTCGGAACAGGAGAGCGCACGAGGGAGCTTCCAGGGGGAAACGCCTGGTATCTTTATAGTCCT
GTCGGGTTTCGCCACCTCTGACTTGAGCGTCGATTTTTGTGATGCTCGTCAGGGGGGCGGAGCCTATGGA
AAAACGCCAGCAACGCGGCCTTTTTACGGTTCCTGGCCTTTTGCTGGCCTTTTGCTCACATGTTCTTTCC
TGCGTTATCCCCTGATTCTGTGGATAACCGTATTACCGCCTTTGAGTGAGCTGATACCGCTCGCCGCAGC
CGAACGACCGAGCGCAGCGAGTCAGTGAGCGAGGAAGCGGAAGGCGAGAGTAGGGAACTGCCAGGCATCA
AACTAAGCAGAAGGCCCCTGACGGATGGCCTTTTTGCGTTTCTACAAACTCTTTCTGTGTTGTAAAACGA
CGGCCAGTCTTAAGCTCGGGCCCCCTGGGCGGTTCTGATAACGAGTAATCGTTAATCCGCAAATAACGTA
AAAACCCGCTTCGGCGGGTTTTTTTATGGGGGGAGTTTAGGGAAAGAGCATTTGTCAGAATATTTAAGGG
CGCCTGTCACTTTGCTTGATATATGAGAATTATTTAACCTTATAAATGAGAAAAAAGCAACGCACTTTAA
ATAAGATACGTTGCTTTTTCGATTGATGAACACCTATAATTAAACTATTCATCTATTATTTATGATTTTT
TGTATATACAATATTTCTAGTTTGTTAAAGAGAATTAAGAAAATAAATCTCGAAAATAATAAAGGGAAAA
TCAGTTTTTGATATCAAAATTATACATGTCAACGATAATACAAAATATAATACAAACTATAAGATGTTAT
CAGTATTTATTATCATTTAGAATAAATTTTGTGTCGCCCTTAATTGTGAGCGGATAACAATTACGAGCTT
CATGCACAGTGGCGTTGACTCAATATTGGCCATTAGCCATATTATTCATTGGTTATATAGCATAAATCAA
TATTGGCTATTGGCCATTGCATACGTTGTATCTATATCATAATATGTACATTTATATTGGCTCATGTCCA
ATATGACCGCCATGTTGGCATTGATTATTGACTAGTTATTAATAGTAATCAATTACGGGGTCATTAGTTC
ATAGCCCATATATGGAGTTCCGCGTTACATAACTTACGGTAAATGGCCCGCCTGGCTGACCGCCCAACGA
CCCCCGCCCATTGACGTCAATAATGACGTATGTTCCCATAGTAACGCCAATAGGGACTTTCCATTGACGT
CAATGGGTGGAGTATTTACGGTAAACTGCCCACTTGGCAGTACATCAAGTGTATCATATGCCAAGTACGC
CCCCTATTGACGTCAATGACGGTAAATGGCCCGCCTGGCATTATGCCCAGTACATGACCTTATGGGACTT
TCCTACTTGGCAGTACATCTACGTATTAGTCATCGCTATTACCATGGTGATGCGGTTTTGGCAGTACATC
AATGGGCGTGGATAGCGGTTTGACTCACGGGGATTTCCAAGTCTCCACCCCATTGACGTCAATGGGAGTT
TGTTTTGGCACCAAAATCAACGGGACTTTCCAAAATGTCGTAACAACTCCGCCCCATTGACGCAAATGGG
CGGTAGGCGTGTACGGTGGGAGGTCTATATAAGCAGAGCTCGTTTAGTGAACCGTCAGATCGCCTGGAGA
CGCCATCCACGCTGTTTTGACCTCCATAGAAGACACCGGGACCGATCCAGCCTCCGCGGCCGGGAACGGT
GCATTGGAACGCGGATTCCCCGTGCCAAGAGTGACGTAAGTACCGCCTATAGAGTCTATAGGCCCACCCC
CTTGGCTTCGTTAGAACGCGGCTACAATTAATACATAACCTTATGTATCATACACATACGATTTAGGTGA
CACTATAGAATAACATCCACTTTGCCTTTCTCTCCACAGGTGTCCACTCCCAGGTCCAACTGCACCTCGG
TTCTATCGAAAACGCGCCTGCTAGCGCCACCATGAAGACCATCATTGCCCTGAGCTACATCTTCTGCCTG
GTGTTCGCTGCGGCCGCCATGCCTGGTGTTTGTGACAGAGCCCCTGACTTTCTGAGCCCCTCTGAGGATC
AGGTGCTCAGACCTGCTCTGGGAAGCTCTGTGGCCCTGAATTGCACAGCCTGGGTTGTGTCTGGCCCTCA
CTGTTCTCTGCCAAGCGTGCAGTGGCTGAAGGATGGACTGCCTCTCGGCATCGGCGGACACTATAGCCTG
CACGAGTACAGCTGGGTCAAAGCCAATCTGAGCGAGGTGCTGGTGTCTAGCGTGCTGGGAGTGAATGTGA
CCAGCACAGAGGTGTACGGCGCCTTCACCTGTAGCATCCAGAACATCAGCTTCAGCAGCTTCACACTGCA
GAGAGCTGGCCCCACAAGCCATGGCGCGCCGGAAGATCAAGTTGATCCAAGATTGATTGATGGCAAGGGC
GGATCTCTGGAGGTGCTGTTCCAGGGACCAGGCGGAAGCGGCAATCCCGGCGGCGATCTGGCCCCCCAGA
TGCTGCGCGAGCTGCAGGAGACCAATGCCGCCCTGCAGGACGTGCGCGAGCTGCTGCGCCACCGCGTGAA
GGAGATCACCTTCCTGAAGAACACCGTGATGGAGTGCGACGCCTGCGGTATGCAGCCCTCTAGAGGCTCC
GGCTCCATCATCCCAGTTGAGGAGGAGAACCCGGACTTCTGGAACCGCGAGGCAGCCGAGGCCCTGGGTG
CCGCCAAGAAGCTGCAGCCTGCACAGACAGCCGCCAAGAACCTCATCATCTTCCTGGGCGATGGGATGGG
GGTGTCTACGGTGACAGCTGCCAGGATCCTAAAAGGGCAGAAGAAGGACAAACTGGGGCCTGAGATACCC
CTGGCCATGGACCGCTTCCCATATGTGGCTCTGTCCAAGACATACAATGTAGACAAACATGTGCCAGACA
GTGGAGCCACAGCCACGGCCTACCTGTGCGGGGTCAAGGGCAACTTCCAGACCATTGGCTTGAGTGCAGC
CGCCCGCTTTAACCAGTGCAACACGACACGCGGCAACGAGGTCATCTCCGTGATGAATCGGGCCAAGAAA
GCAGGGAAGTCAGTGGGAGTGGTAACCACCACACGAGTGCAGCACGCCTCGCCAGCCGGCACCTACGCCC
ACACGGTGAACCGCAACTGGTACTCGGACGCCGACGTGCCTGCCTCGGCCCGCCAGGAGGGGTGCCAGGA
CATCGCTACGCAGCTCATCTCCAACATGGACATTGACGTGATCCTAGGTGGAGGCCGAAAGTACATGTTT
CGCATGGGAACCCCAGACCCTGAGTACCCAGATGACTACAGCCAAGGTGGGACCAGGCTGGACGGGAAGA
ATCTGGTGCAGGAATGGCTGGCGAAGCGCCAGGGTGCCCGGTATGTGTGGAACCGCACTGAGCTCATGCA
GGCTTCCCTGGACCCGTCTGTGACCCATCTCATGGGTCTCTTTGAGCCTGGAGACATGAAATACGAGATC
CACCGAGACTCCACACTGGACCCCTCCCTGATGGAGATGACAGAGGCTGCCCTGCGCCTGCTGAGCAGGA
ACCCCCGCGGCTTCTTCCTCTTCGTGGAGGGTGGTCGCATCGACCATGGTCATCATGAAAGCAGGGCTTA
CCGGGCACTGACTGAGACGATCATGTTCGACGACGCCATTGAGAGGGCGGGCCAGCTCACCAGCGAGGAG
GACACGCTGAGCCTCGTCACTGCCGACCACTCCCACGTCTTCTCCTTCGGAGGCTACCCCCTGCGAGGGA
GCTCCATCTTCGGGCTGGCCCCTGGCAAGGCCCGGGACAGGAAGGCCTACACGGTCCTCCTATACGGAAA
CGGTCCAGGCTATGTGCTCAAGGACGGCGCCCGGCCGGATGTTACCGAGAGCGAGAGCGGGAGCCCCGAG
TATCGGCAGCAGTCAGCAGTGCCCCTGGACGAAGAGACCCACGCAGGCGAGGACGTGGCGGTGTTCGCGC
GCGGCCCGCAGGCGCACCTGGTTCACGGCGTGCAGGAGCAGACCTTCATAGCGCACGTCATGGCCTTCGC
CGCCTGCCTGGAGCCCTACACCGCCTGCGACCTGGCGCCCCCCGCCGGCACCACCGACGCCGCGCACCCG
GGTGGCGGAGGACTGAACGACATCTTCGAGGCTCAGAAAATCGAATGGCACGAACATCACCATCACCATC
ACCATCACCATTAAGGCCGGCCTGTAGTCACTGGCACAACGCGTTACCCGGTAAGCCAATCGGGTATACA
CGGTCGTCATACTGCAGACAGGGTTCTTCTACTTTGCAAGATAGTCTTGAGTAGTAAAATAAATAGATAG
AGAAAATCAGCCTCGACTGTGCCTTCTAGTTGCCAGCCATCTGTTGTTTGCCCCTCCCCCGTGCCTTCCT
TGACCCTGGAAGGTGCCACTCCCACTGTCCTTTCCTAATAAAATGAGGAAATTGCATCACAACACTCAAC
CCTATCTCGGTCTATTCTTTTGATTTATAAGGGATTTTGCCGATTTCGGCCTATTGGTTAAAAAATGAGC
TGATTTAACAAAAATTTAACGCGAATTAATTCTGTGGAATGTGTGTCAGTTAGGGTGTGGAAAGTCCCCA
GGCTCCCCAGCAGGCAGAAGTATGCAAAGCATGCATCTCAATTAGTCAGCAACCAGGTGTGGAAAGTCCC
CAGGCTCCCCAGCAGGCAGAAGTATGCAAAGCATGCATCTCAATTAGTCAGCAACCATAGTCCCGCCCCT
AACTCCGCCCATCCCGCCCCTAACTCCGCCCAGTTCCGCCCATTCTCCGCCCCATGGCTGACTAATTTTT
TTTATTTATGCAGAGGCCGAGGCCGCCTCTGCCTCTGAGCTATTCCAGAAGTAGTGAGGAGGCTTTTTTG
GAGGCCTAGGCTTTTGCAAAAAGCTCCCGGGAGCTTGTATATCCATTTTCGGATCTGATCAGCACGTGTT
GACAATTAATCATCGGCATAGTATATCGGCATAGTATAATACGACAAGGTGAGGAACTAAACCATGACCG
AGTACAAGCCCACGGTGCGCCTCGCCACCCGCGACGACGTCCCCAGGGCCGTACGCACCCTCGCCGCCGC
GTTCGCCGACTACCCCGCCACGCGCCACACCGTCGATCCGGACCGCCACATCGAGCGGGTCACCGAGCTG
CAAGAACTCTTCCTCACGCGCGTCGGGCTCGACATCGGCAAGGTGTGGGTCGCGGACGACGGCGCCGCGG
TGGCGGTCTGGACCACGCCGGAGAGCGTCGAAGCGGGGGCGGTGTTCGCCGAGATCGGCCCGCGCATGGC
CGAGTTGAGCGGTTCCCGGCTGGCCGCGCAGCAACAGATGGAAGGCCTCCTGGCGCCGCACCGGCCCAAG
GAGCCCGCGTGGTTCCTGGCCACCGTCGGCGTCTCGCCCGACCACCAGGGCAAGGGTCTGGGCAGCGCCG
TCGTGCTCCCCGGAGTGGAGGCGGCCGAGCGCGCCGGGGTGCCCGCCTTCCTGGAGACATCCGCGCCCCG
CAACCTCCCCTTCTACGAGCGGCTCGGCTTCACCGTCACCGCCGACGTCGAGGTGCCCGAAGGACCGCGC
ACCTGGTGCATGACCCGCAAGCCCGGTGCCTGACACGTGCTACGAGATTTCGATTCCACCGCCGCCTTCT
ATGAAAGGTTGGGCTTCGGAATCGTTTTCCGGGACGCCGGCTGGATGATCCTCCAGCGCGGGGATCTCAT
GCTGGAGTTCTTCGCCCACCCCAACTTGTTTATTGCAGCTTATAATGGTTACAAATAAAGCAATAGCATC
ACAAATTTCACAAATAAAGCATTTTTTTCACTGCATTCTAGTTGTGGTTTGTCCAAACTCATCAATGTAT
CTTATCATGTCTGTATACCGTCGACCTCTAGCTAGAGCTTGGCGTAATCATGGTCATTACCAATGCTTAA
TCAGTGAGGCACCTATCTCAGCGATCTGTCTATTTCGTTCATCCATAGTTGCCTGACTCCCCGTCGTGTA
GATAACTACGATACGGGAGGGCTTACCATCTGGCCCCAGCGCTGCGATGATACCGCGAGAACCACGCTCA
CCGGCTCCGGATTTATCAGCAATAAACCAGCCAGCCGGAAGGGCCGAGCGCAGAAGTGGTCCTGCAACTT
TATCCGCCTCCATCCAGTCTATTAATTGTTGCCGGGAAGCTAGAGTAAGTAGTTCGCCAGTTAATAGTTT
GCGCAACGTTGTTGCCATCGCTACAGGCATCGTGGTGTCACGCTCGTCGTTTGGTATGGCTTCATTCAGC
TCCGGTTCCCAACGATCAAGGCGAGTTACATGATCCCCCATGTTGTGCAAAAAAGCGGTTAGCTCCTTCG
GTCCTCCGATCGTTGTCAGAAGTAAGTTGGCCGCAGTGTTATCACTCATGGTTATGGCAGCACTGCATAA
TTCTCTTACTGTCATGCCATCCGTAAGATGCTTTTCTGTGACTGGTGAGTACTCAACCAAGTCATTCTGA
GAATAGTGTATGCGGCGACCGAGTTGCTCTTGCCCGGCGTCAATACGGGATAATACCGCGCCACATAGCA
GAACTTTAAAAGTGCTCATCATTGGAAAACGTTCTTCGGGGCGAAAACTCTCAAGGATCTTACCGCTGTT
GAGATCCAGTTCGATGTAACCCACTCGTGCACCCAACTGATCTTCAGCATCTTTTACTTTCACCAGCGTT
TCTGGGTGAGCAAAAACAGGAAGGCAAAATGCCGCAAAAAAGGGAATAAGGGCGACACGGAAATGTTGAA
TACTCATATTCTTCCTT
