>Addgene plasmid #157058 | pD649-HAsp-SIGIRR-COMP5AP-AviTag-9xHis | depositor partial sequence | sequence record 303226 | insert (extracellular domain)
ATGCCTGGTGTTTGTGACAGAGCCCCTGACTTTCTGAGCCCCTCTGAGGATCAGGTGCTCAGACCTGCTC
TGGGAAGCTCTGTGGCCCTGAATTGCACAGCCTGGGTTGTGTCTGGCCCTCACTGTTCTCTGCCAAGCGT
GCAGTGGCTGAAGGATGGACTGCCTCTCGGCATCGGCGGACACTATAGCCTGCACGAGTACAGCTGGGTC
AAAGCCAATCTGAGCGAGGTGCTGGTGTCTAGCGTGCTGGGAGTGAATGTGACCAGCACAGAGGTGTACG
GCGCCTTCACCTGTAGCATCCAGAACATCAGCTTCAGCAGCTTCACACTGCAGAGAGCTGGCCCCACAAG
CCAT
